>Addgene plasmid #206512 | AAV-LK03 | addgene full sequence | sequence record 406374 | Addgene NGS Result
CCGCCATGCCGGGGTTTTACGAGATTGTGATTAAGGTCCCCAGCGACCTTGACGAGCATCTGCCCGGCAT
TTCTGACAGCTTTGTGAACTGGGTGGCCGAGAAGGAATGGGAGTTGCCGCCAGATTCTGACATGGATCTG
AATCTGATTGAGCAGGCACCCCTGACCGTGGCCGAGAAGCTGCAGCGCGACTTTCTGACGGAATGGCGCC
GTGTGAGTAAGGCCCCGGAGGCTCTTTTCTTTGTGCAATTTGAGAAGGGAGAGAGCTACTTCCACATGCA
CGTGCTCGTGGAAACCACCGGGGTGAAATCCATGGTTTTGGGACGTTTCCTGAGTCAGATTCGCGAAAAA
CTGATTCAGAGAATTTACCGCGGGATCGAGCCGACTTTGCCAAACTGGTTCGCGGTCACAAAGACCAGAA
ATGGCGCCGGAGGCGGGAACAAGGTGGTGGATGAGTGCTACATCCCCAATTACTTGCTCCCCAAAACCCA
GCCTGAGCTCCAGTGGGCGTGGACTAATATGGAACAGTATTTAAGCGCCTGTTTGAATCTCACGGAGCGT
AAACGGTTGGTGGCGCAGCATCTGACGCACGTGTCGCAGACGCAGGAGCAGAACAAAGAGAATCAGAATC
CCAATTCTGATGCGCCGGTGATCAGATCAAAAACTTCAGCCAGGTACATGGAGCTGGTCGGGTGGCTCGT
GGACAAGGGGATTACCTCGGAGAAGCAGTGGATCCAGGAGGACCAGGCCTCATACATCTCCTTCAATGCG
GCCTCCAACTCGCGGTCCCAAATCAAGGCTGCCTTGGACAATGCGGGAAAGATTATGAGCCTGACTAAAA
CCGCCCCCGACTACCTGGTGGGCCAGCAGCCCGTGGAGGACATTTCCAGCAATCGGATTTATAAAATTTT
GGAACTAAACGGGTACGATCCCCAATATGCGGCTTCCGTCTTTCTGGGATGGGCCACGAAAAAGTTCGGC
AAGAGGAACACCATCTGGCTGTTTGGGCCTGCAACTACCGGGAAGACCAACATCGCGGAGGCCATAGCCC
ACACTGTGCCCTTCTACGGGTGCGTAAACTGGACCAATGAGAACTTTCCCTTCAACGACTGTGTCGACAA
GATGGTGATCTGGTGGGAGGAGGGGAAGATGACCGCCAAGGTCGTGGAGTCGGCCAAAGCCATTCTCGGA
GGAAGCAAGGTGCGCGTGGACCAGAAATGCAAGTCCTCGGCCCAGATAGACCCGACTCCCGTGATCGTCA
CCTCCAACACCAACATGTGCGCCGTGATTGACGGGAACTCAACGACCTTCGAACACCAGCAGCCGTTGCA
AGACCGGATGTTCAAATTTGAACTCACCCGCCGTCTGGATCATGACTTTGGGAAGGTCACCAAGCAGGAA
GTCAAAGACTTTTTCCGGTGGGCAAAGGATCACGTGGTTGAGGTGGAGCATGAATTCTACGTCAAAAAGG
GTGGAGCCAAGAAAAGACCCGCCCCCAGTGACGCAGATATAAGTGAGCCCAAACGGGTGCGCGAGTCAGT
TGCGCAGCCATCGACGTCAGACGCGGAAGCTTCGATCAACTACGCAGACAGGTACCAAAACAAATGTTCT
CGTCACGTGGGCATGAATCTGATGCTGTTTCCCTGCAGACAATGCGAGAGAATGAATCAGAATTCAAATA
TCTGCTTCACTCACGGACAGAAAGACTGTTTAGAGTGCTTTCCCGTGTCAGAATCTCAACCCGTTTCTGT
CGTCAAAAAGGCGTATCAGAAACTGTGCTACATTCATCATATCATGGGAAAGGTGCCAGACGCTTGCACT
GCCTGCGATCTGGTCAATGTGGATTTGGATGACTGCATCTTTGAACAATAAATGATTTAAATCAGGTATG
GCTGCTGACGGTTATCTTCCAGATTGGCTCGAGGACAACCTTTCTGAAGGCATTCGAGAGTGGTGGGCGC
TGCAACCTGGAGCCCCTAAACCCAAGGCAAATCAACAACATCAGGACAACGCTCGGGGTCTTGTGCTTCC
GGGTTACAAATACCTCGGACCCGGCAACGGACTCGACAAGGGGGAACCCGTCAACGCAGCGGACGCGGCA
GCCCTCGAGCACGACAAGGCCTACGACCAGCAGCTCAAGGCCGGTGACAACCCCTACCTCAAGTACAACC
ACGCCGACGCCGAGTTCCAGGAGCGGCTCAAAGAAGATACGTCTTTTGGGGGCAACCTCGGGCGAGCAGT
CTTCCAGGCCAAAAAGAGGCTTCTTGAACCTCTTGGTCTGGTTGAGGAAGCGGCTAAGACGGCTCCTGGA
AAGAAGAGGCCTGTAGATCAGTCTCCTCAGGAACCGGACTCATCATCTGGTGTTGGCAAATCGGGCAAAC
AGCCTGCCAGAAAAAGACTAAATTTCGGTCAGACTGGCGACTCAGAGTCAGTCCCAGACCCTCAACCTCT
CGGAGAACCACCAGCAGCCCCCACAAGTTTGGGATCTAATACAATGGCTTCAGGCGGTGGCGCACCAATG
GCAGACAATAACGAGGGTGCCGATGGAGTGGGTAATTCCTCAGGAAATTGGCATTGCGATTCCCAATGGC
TGGGCGACAGAGTCATCACCACCAGCACCAGAACCTGGGCCCTGCCCACTTACAACAACCATCTCTACAA
GCAAATCTCCAGCCAATCAGGAGCTTCAAACGACAACCACTACTTTGGCTACAGCACCCCTTGGGGGTAT
TTTGACTTTAACAGATTCCACTGCCACTTCTCACCACGTGACTGGCAGCGACTCATTAACAACAACTGGG
GATTCCGGCCCAAGAAACTCAGCTTCAAGCTCTTCAACATCCAAGTTAAAGAGGTCACGCAGAACGATGG
CACGACGACTATTGCCAATAACCTTACCAGCACGGTTCAAGTGTTTACGGACTCGGAGTATCAGCTCCCG
TACGTGCTCGGGTCGGCGCACCAAGGCTGTCTCCCGCCGTTTCCAGCGGACGTCTTCATGGTCCCTCAGT
ATGGATACCTCACCCTGAACAACGGAAGTCAAGCGGTGGGACGCTCATCCTTTTACTGCCTGGAGTACTT
CCCTTCGCAGATGCTAAGGACTGGAAATAACTTCCAATTCAGCTATACCTTCGAGGATGTACCTTTTCAC
AGCAGCTACGCTCACAGCCAGAGTTTGGATCGCTTGATGAATCCTCTTATTGATCAGTATCTGTACTACC
TGAACAGAACGCAAGGAACAACCTCTGGAACAACCAACCAATCACGGCTGCTTTTTAGCCAGGCTGGGCC
TCAGTCTATGTCTTTGCAGGCCAGAAATTGGCTACCTGGGCCCTGCTACCGGCAACAGAGACTTTCAAAG
ACTGCTAACGACAACAACAACAGTAACTTTCCTTGGACAGCGGCCAGCAAATATCATCTCAATGGCCGCG
ACTCGCTGGTGAATCCAGGACCAGCTATGGCCAGTCACAAGGACGATGAAGAAAAATTTTTCCCTATGCA
CGGCAATCTAATATTTGGCAAAGAAGGGACAACGGCAAGTAACGCAGAATTAGATAATGTAATGATTACG
GATGAAGAAGAGATTCGTACCACCAATCCTGTGGCAACAGAGCAGTATGGAACTGTGGCAAATAACTTGC
AGAGCTCAAATACAGCTCCCACGACTAGAACTGTCAATGATCAGGGGGCCTTACCTGGCATGGTGTGGCA
AGATCGTGACGTGTACCTTCAAGGACCTATCTGGGCAAAGATTCCTCACACGGATGGACACTTTCATCCT
TCTCCTCTGATGGGAGGCTTTGGACTGAAACATCCGCCTCCTCAAATCATGATCAAAAATACTCCGGTAC
CGGCAAATCCTCCGACGACTTTCAGCCCGGCCAAGTTTGCTTCATTTATCACTCAGTACTCCACTGGACA
GGTCAGCGTGGAAATTGAGTGGGAGCTACAGAAAGAAAACAGCAAACGTTGGAATCCAGAGATTCAGTAC
ACTTCCAACTACAACAAGTCTGTTAATGTGGACTTTACTGTAGACACTAATGGTGTTTATAGTGAACCTC
GCCCCATTGGCACCCGTTACCTTACCCGTCCCCTGTAATTGCCTGTTAATCAATAAACCGGTTGATTCGT
TTCAGTTGAACTTTGGTCTCTGCGAAGGGCGAATTCGTTTAAACCTGCAGGACTAGAGGTCCTGTATTAG
AGGTCACGTGAGTGTTTTGCGACATTTTGCGACACCATGTGGTCACGCTGGGTATTTAAGCCCGAGTGAG
CACGCAGGGTCTCCATTTTGAAGCGGGAGGTTTGAACGCGCAGCCGCCAAGCCGAATTCTGCAGATATCC
ATCACACTGGCGGCCGCTCGACTAGAGCGGCCGCCACCGCGGTGGAGCTCCAGCTTTTGTTCCCTTTAGT
GAGGGTTAATTGCGCGCTTGGCGTAATCATGGTCATAGCTGTTTCCTGTGTGAAATTGTTATCCGCTCAC
AATTCCACACAACATACGAGCCGGAAGCATAAAGTGTAAAGCCTGGGGTGCCTAATGAGTGAGCTAACTC
ACATTAATTGCGTTGCGCTCACTGCCCGCTTTCCAGTCGGGAAACCTGTCGTGCCAGCTGCATTAATGAA
TCGGCCAACGCGCGGGGAGAGGCGGTTTGCGTATTGGGCGCTCTTCCGCTTCCTCGCTCACTGACTCGCT
GCGCTCGGTCGTTCGGCTGCGGCGAGCGGTATCAGCTCACTCAAAGGCGGTAATACGGTTATCCACAGAA
TCAGGGGATAACGCAGGAAAGAACATGTGAGCAAAAGGCCAGCAAAAGGCCAGGAACCGTAAAAAGGCCG
CGTTGCTGGCGTTTTTCCATAGGCTCCGCCCCCCTGACGAGCATCACAAAAATCGACGCTCAAGTCAGAG
GTGGCGAAACCCGACAGGACTATAAAGATACCAGGCGTTTCCCCCTGGAAGCTCCCTCGTGCGCTCTCCT
GTTCCGACCCTGCCGCTTACCGGATACCTGTCCGCCTTTCTCCCTTCGGGAAGCGTGGCGCTTTCTCATA
GCTCACGCTGTAGGTATCTCAGTTCGGTGTAGGTCGTTCGCTCCAAGCTGGGCTGTGTGCACGAACCCCC
CGTTCAGCCCGACCGCTGCGCCTTATCCGGTAACTATCGTCTTGAGTCCAACCCGGTAAGACACGACTTA
TCGCCACTGGCAGCAGCCACTGGTAACAGGATTAGCAGAGCGAGGTATGTAGGCGGTGCTACAGAGTTCT
TGAAGTGGTGGCCTAACTACGGCTACACTAGAAGAACAGTATTTGGTATCTGCGCTCTGCTGAAGCCAGT
TACCTTCGGAAAAAGAGTTGGTAGCTCTTGATCCGGCAAACAAACCACCGCTGGTAGCGGTGGTTTTTTT
GTTTGCAAGCAGCAGATTACGCGCAGAAAAAAAGGATCTCAAGAAGATCCTTTGATCTTTTCTACGGGGT
CTGACGCTCAGTGGAACGAAAACTCACGTTAAGGGATTTTGGTCATGAGATTATCAAAAAGGATCTTCAC
CTAGATCCTTTTAAATTAAAAATGAAGTTTTAAATCAATCTAAAGTATATATGAGTAAACTTGGTCTGAC
AGTTACCAATGCTTAATCAGTGAGGCACCTATCTCAGCGATCTGTCTATTTCGTTCATCCATAGTTGCCT
GACTCCCCGTCGTGTAGATAACTACGATACGGGAGGGCTTACCATCTGGCCCCAGTGCTGCAATGATACC
GCGAGACCCACGCTCACCGGCTCCAGATTTATCAGCAATAAACCAGCCAGCCGGAAGGGCCGAGCGCAGA
AGTGGTCCTGCAACTTTATCCGCCTCCATCCAGTCTATTAATTGTTGCCGGGAAGCTAGAGTAAGTAGTT
CGCCAGTTAATAGTTTGCGCAACGTTGTTGCCATTGCTACAGGCATCGTGGTGTCACGCTCGTCGTTTGG
TATGGCTTCATTCAGCTCCGGTTCCCAACGATCAAGGCGAGTTACATGATCCCCCATGTTGTGCAAAAAA
GCGGTTAGCTCCTTCGGTCCTCCGATCGTTGTCAGAAGTAAGTTGGCCGCAGTGTTATCACTCATGGTTA
TGGCAGCACTGCATAATTCTCTTACTGTCATGCCATCCGTAAGATGCTTTTCTGTGACTGGTGAGTACTC
AACCAAGTCATTCTGAGAATAGTGTATGCGGCGACCGAGTTGCTCTTGCCCGGCGTCAATACGGGATAAT
ACCGCGCCACATAGCAGAACTTTAAAAGTGCTCATCATTGGAAAACGTTCTTCGGGGCGAAAACTCTCAA
GGATCTTACCGCTGTTGAGATCCAGTTCGATGTAACCCACTCGTGCACCCAACTGATCTTCAGCATCTTT
TACTTTCACCAGCGTTTCTGGGTGAGCAAAAACAGGAAGGCAAAATGCCGCAAAAAAGGGAATAAGGGCG
ACACGGAAATGTTGAATACTCATACTCTTCCTTTTTCAATATTATTGAAGCATTTATCAGGGTTATTGTC
TCATGAGCGGATACATATTTGAATGTATTTAGAAAAATAAACAAATAGGGGTTCCGCGCACATTTCCCCG
AAAAGTGCCACCTAAATTGTAAGCGTTAATATTTTGTTAAAATTCGCGTTAAATTTTTGTTAAATCAGCT
CATTTTTTAACCAATAGGCCGAAATCGGCAAAATCCCTTATAAATCAAAAGAATAGACCGAGATAGGGT
[37 nt withheld, positions 6720-6756]
AAAGAACGTGGACTCCAACGTCAAAGG
[49 nt withheld, positions 6784-6832]
T
[91 nt withheld, positions 6834-6924]
G
[124 nt withheld, positions 6926-7049]
CCCATTCGCCATTCAGGCTGCGCAACTGTTGGGAAGGGCGATCGGTGCGGGCCTCTTCGCTATTACGCCA
GCTGGCGAAAGGGGGATGTGCTGCAAGGCGATTAAGTTGGGTAACGCCAGGGTTTTCCCAGTCACGACGT
TGTAAAACGACGGCCAGTGAGCGCGCGTAATACGACTCACTATAGGGCGAATTGGGTACCGGGCCCCCCC
TCGATCGAGGTCGACGGTATCGGGGGAGCTCGCAGGGTCTCCATTTTGAAGCGGGAGGTTTGAACGCGCA
G
Features (pLannotate 1.2.2; 14 found; start..end, strand, type, name):
    678..1868    +  CDS            Rep52: REP52_AAV2S - Experimental evidence at protein level: Swiss-Prot protein existence level 1. Plays a critical role during packaging of viral DNA into empty capsids, where they are thought to be part of the packaging motor complex. The single stranded genomic DNA is packaged in a 3' to 5' direction and requires the association between viral DNA and Rep40. Regulates host PKA activity by interacting with host PRKX as a mechanism to interfere with helper virus propagation and to promote its own replication. From Adeno-associated virus 2 (isolate Srivastava/1982) (AAV-2).
   1888..4095    +  CDS            VP1: CAPSD_AAV2S - Experimental evidence at protein level: Swiss-Prot protein existence level 1. Capsid protein self-assembles to form an icosahedral capsid with a T=1 symmetry, about 22 nm in diameter, and consisting of 60 copies of three size variants of the capsid protein VP1, VP2 and VP3 which differ in their N-terminus. The capsid encapsulates the genomic ssDNA. Binds to host cell heparan sulfate and uses host ITGA5-ITGB1 as coreceptor on the cell surface to provide virion attachment to target cell. This attachment induces virion internalization predominantly through clathrin-dependent endocyt
   4362..4390    -  misc_feature   MCS (fragment): pBluescript multiple cloning site
   4403..4421    -  promoter       T3 promoter: promoter for bacteriophage T3 RNA polymerase
   4466..4482    -  protein_bind   lac operator: The lac repressor binds to the lac operator to inhibit transcription in E. coli. This inhibition can be relieved by adding lactose or isopropyl-β-D-thiogalactopyranoside (IPTG). lac repressor encoded by lacI
   4490..4520    -  promoter       lac promoter: promoter for the E. coli lac operon
   4535..4556    -  protein_bind   CAP binding site: CAP binding activates transcription in the presence of cAMP. E. coli catabolite activator protein
   4569..4661    -  CDS            lacI (fragment): lac repressor; lacI; The lac repressor binds to the lac operator to inhibit transcription in E. coli. This inhibition can be relieved by adding lactose or isopropyl-β-D-thiogalactopyranoside (IPTG).
   4844..5432    -  rep_origin     ori: high-copy-number ColE1/pMB1/pBR322/pUC origin of replication
   5603..6463    -  CDS            AmpR: β-lactamase; bla; confers resistance to ampicillin, carbenicillin, and related antibiotics
   6464..6568    -  promoter       AmpR promoter: bla
   6621..7049    -  rep_origin     f1 ori (sequence partly withheld): f1 bacteriophage origin of replication; arrow indicates direction of (+) strand synthesis
   7054..7209    -  CDS            lacZα (fragment): LacZα fragment of β-galactosidase; lacZ fragment
   7217..7235    +  promoter       T7 promoter: promoter for bacteriophage T7 RNA polymerase
