[The description below was written by a language model from this plasmid's Addgene catalogue record and pLannotate feature annotations shown in this document.]
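Description:
AAV-LK03 is a 7,330 bp AAV packaging (rep/cap helper) plasmid that supplies the viral replication and capsid functions in trans for producing recombinant adeno-associated virus. It carries the AAV2 rep gene together with the LK03 capsid gene, a 2,211 bp insert cloned between SwaI and AgeI sites that remain intact, so the cap region could in principle be exchanged. Expression is driven from a partial AAV2 p5 promoter, as stated in the record. No inverted terminal repeats are annotated, which fits a helper construct that is not itself meant to be packaged.

The automated feature table identifies a Rep52 open reading frame (678–1868) followed immediately by a VP1-length capsid open reading frame (1888–4095). The annotation tool labels the latter by its similarity to AAV2 VP1, but according to the catalogue entry it is the LK03 variant. As in natural AAV, this single cap frame would be expected to give rise to VP1, VP2 and VP3, which assemble into the icosahedral capsid. Only Rep52 is called, although the sequence upstream of it presumably holds the remainder of rep.

The backbone is pBluescript-like, with a high-copy ColE1/pUC origin, an f1 origin, ampicillin resistance (bla with its own promoter), remnants of lacZα and the lac promoter/operator, and flanking T3 and T7 promoters.

The associated publication concerns selection and evaluation of clinically relevant AAV variants in a xenograft liver model, so the plasmid is used to package ITR-flanked transgene vectors into LK03 capsids, normally alongside a transfer plasmid and adenoviral helper functions.
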