Addgene plasmid #206512: AAV-LK03
Purpose: AAV packaging vector containing AAV2 rep and LK03 cap and partial AAV2 p5 promoter
Depositing lab: Mark Kay. Depositing organization: Stanford University. Publication: Selection and evaluation of clinically relevant AAV variants in a xenograft liver model. Lisowski L, Dane AP, Chu K, Zhang Y, Cunningham SC, Wilson EM, Nygaard S, Grompe M, Alexander IE, Kay MA. Nature. 2014 Feb 20;506(7488):382-6. doi: 10.1038/nature12875. Epub 2013 Dec 25. PubMed 24390344.
Backbone
  Vector backbone: AAV2 rep, partial p5 in generic backbone
  Backbone size w/o insert (bp): 5119
  Total vector size (bp): 7330
  Vector type: AAV
Growth in bacteria
  Bacterial resistance: Ampicillin, 100 μg/mL
  Growth temperature: 37°C
  Growth strain: NEB Stable ;
  Copy number: High Copy
Gene/Insert
  Gene/Insert name: LK03 capsid
  Species: adeno-associated virus
  Insert size (bp): 2211
  Promoter: p5
  Cloning method: Restriction Enzyme; 5′ cloning site Swa I (not destroyed); 3′ cloning site Age I (not destroyed)
  Sequencing primers: 5′ TGGATGACTGCATCTTTGAA; 3′ GCAGGTTTAAACGAATTC
Terms and licenses: Academic/Nonprofit Terms; Industry Terms: Not Available to Industry
How to cite: AAV-LK03 was a gift from Mark Kay (Addgene plasmid # 206512 ; http://n2t.net/addgene:206512 ; RRID:Addgene_206512)
